Addgene plasmid #212995: pBOBI C-FLAG PHGDH
Purpose: expresses human PHGDH
Depositing lab: Sheng-cai Lin. Depositing organization: Xiamen University. Publication: Low glucose metabolite 3-phosphoglycerate switches PHGDH from serine synthesis to p53 activation to control cell fate. Wu YQ, Zhang CS, Xiong J, Cai DQ, Wang CZ, Wang Y, Liu YH, Wang Y, Li Y, Wu J, Wu J, Lan B, Wang X, Chen S, Cao X, Wei X, Hu HH, Guo H, Yu Y, Ghafoor A, Xie C, Wu Y, Xu Z, Zhang C, Zhu M, Huang X, Sun X, Lin SY, Piao HL, Zhou J, Lin SC. Cell Res. 2023 Nov;33(11):835-850. doi: 10.1038/s41422-023-00874-4. Epub 2023 Sep 19. PubMed 37726403.
Backbone
  Vector backbone: pBOBI
  Vector type: Mammalian Expression
Growth in bacteria
  Bacterial resistance: Ampicillin, 100 μg/mL
  Growth temperature: 37°C
  Growth strain: DH5alpha
  Copy number: High Copy
Gene/Insert
  Gene/Insert name: PHGDH (alt names: NLS; 3PGDH)
  Species: H. sapiens (human)
  Insert size (bp): 1599
  Entrez Gene: PHGDH (a.k.a. 3-PGDH, 3PGDH, HEL-S-113, NLS, NLS1, PDG, PGAD, PGD, PGDH, PHGDHD, SERA)
  Promoter: cmv
  Tag / fusion protein: FLAG (C terminal on insert)
  Cloning method: Ligation Independent Cloning
  Sequencing primers: 5′ PLNCX-F; 3′ TACTCACCCCAACAGCTGGC
Terms and licenses: Academic/Nonprofit Terms; Industry Terms: Not Available to Industry
How to cite: pBOBI C-FLAG PHGDH was a gift from Sheng-cai Lin (Addgene plasmid # 212995 ; http://n2t.net/addgene:212995 ; RRID:Addgene_212995)
