[The description below was written by a language model from this plasmid's Addgene catalogue record and pLannotate feature annotations shown in this document.]
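Description:
pBOBI C-FLAG PHGDH is a 10.5 kb mammalian expression plasmid built on the pBOBI backbone. The catalogue lists it simply as a mammalian expression vector, but the feature table shows the architecture of an HIV-1-derived lentiviral transfer vector. A CMV enhancer/promoter sits upstream of a truncated 5' LTR to drive Tat-independent transcription of the viral genome. This is followed by the Ψ packaging signal with a gag fragment, the Rev response element for nuclear export of the unspliced RNA, and the cPPT/CTS element that aids nuclear import of the reverse-transcribed genome. Downstream of the expression cassette lie a WPRE, which enhances transcript stability and expression, 3' LTR sequences and a bGH polyadenylation signal. In bacteria the plasmid is maintained through a high-copy ColE1/pUC-type origin and selected with ampicillin (AmpR). An f1 origin is also present. Outside the LTR-flanked region, an SV40/EM7 promoter-driven BleoR cassette with an SV40 poly(A) signal could confer Zeocin resistance, although the record does not describe its use.

The payload is the 1599 bp human PHGDH coding sequence, encoding 3-phosphoglycerate dehydrogenase, which catalyses the first step of the phosphorylated serine biosynthesis pathway. An internal CMV enhancer/promoter drives its expression, and it is fused at the C terminus to a FLAG epitope; the annotation software reports this short match as a fragment of 3xFLAG, consistent with a single FLAG unit. A chimeric intron is annotated just downstream of the tag. The construct serves to express FLAG-tagged PHGDH in mammalian cells, by transfection or, given its lentiviral elements, presumably by viral transduction, allowing detection or immunoprecipitation via the tag. It was deposited with work on how the glucose metabolite 3-phosphoglycerate switches PHGDH from serine synthesis to p53 activation.
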