Features (pLannotate 1.2.2; 34 found; start..end, strand, type, name):
    188..387     +  promoter       CMV promoter: human cytomegalovirus (CMV) immediate early promoter
    405..585     +  LTR            5' LTR (truncated): truncated 5' long terminal repeat (LTR) from HIV-1
    632..757     +  misc_feature   HIV-1 Ψ: packaging signal of human immunodeficiency virus type 1
    741..1104    +  CDS            HIV-1 gag (fragment): gag protein from human immunodeficiency virus 1; gag
   1250..1483    +  misc_feature   RRE: The Rev response element (RRE) of HIV-1 allows for Rev-dependent mRNA export from the nucleus to the cytoplasm.
   1860..1960    +  CDS            Rev (fragment): human immunodeficiency virus 1 (HIV-1) Rev protein; rev; enhances nuclear export of unspliced and incompletely spliced viral mRNAs
   1964..2080    +  misc_feature   cPPT/CTS: central polypurine tract and central termination sequence of HIV-1
   2103..2406    +  enhancer       CMV enhancer: human cytomegalovirus immediate early enhancer
   2407..2610    +  promoter       CMV promoter: human cytomegalovirus (CMV) immediate early promoter
   2718..4316    +  CDS            PHGDH: SERA_HUMAN - Also known as PGDH3. Experimental evidence at protein level: Swiss-Prot protein existence level 1. Catalyzes the reversible oxidation of 3-phospho-D-glycerate to 3-phosphonooxypyruvate, the first step of the phosphorylated L- serine biosynthesis pathway. Also catalyzes the reversible oxidation of 2-hydroxyglutarate to 2-oxoglutarate and the reversible oxidation of (S)-malate to oxaloacetate. From Homo sapiens (Human).
   4337..4357    +  CDS            3xFLAG (fragment): three tandem FLAG® epitope tags
   4430..4659    +  intron         chimeric intron: chimera between introns from adenovirus and immunoglobulin heavy chain genes
   4723..4833    +  CDS            nef (fragment): NEF_HV1Z2 - Experimental evidence at protein level: Swiss-Prot protein existence level 1. Extracellular Nef protein targets CD4(+) T-lymphocytes for apoptosis by interacting with CXCR4 surface receptors. From Human immunodeficiency virus type 1 group M subtype D (isolate Z2/CDC-Z34) (HIV-1).
   4836..5424    +  misc_feature   WPRE: woodchuck hepatitis virus posttranscriptional regulatory element
   5441..5509    +  CDS            nef (fragment): NEF_HV1Z2 - Experimental evidence at protein level: Swiss-Prot protein existence level 1. Extracellular Nef protein targets CD4(+) T-lymphocytes for apoptosis by interacting with CXCR4 surface receptors. From Human immunodeficiency virus type 1 group M subtype D (isolate Z2/CDC-Z34) (HIV-1).
   5511..5823    +  LTR            5' LTR (fragment): 5' long terminal repeat (LTR) from HIV-1
   5831..6011    +  LTR            5' LTR (truncated): truncated 5' long terminal repeat (LTR) from HIV-1
   6043..6267    +  polyA_signal   bGH poly(A) signal: bovine growth hormone polyadenylation signal
   6271..6292    +  promoter       SV40 promoter (fragment): SV40 enhancer and early promoter
   6313..6741    +  rep_origin     f1 ori (sequence partly withheld): f1 bacteriophage origin of replication; arrow indicates direction of (+) strand synthesis
   6755..7084    +  promoter       SV40 promoter: SV40 enhancer and early promoter
   7132..7179    +  promoter       EM7 promoter: synthetic bacterial promoter&nbsp
   7198..7572    +  CDS            BleoR: antibiotic-binding protein; Sh ble from Streptoalloteichus hindustanus; confers resistance to bleomycin, phleomycin, and Zeocin™
   7582..7707    +  CDS            ble (fragment): BLE_KLEPN - Experimental evidence at protein level: Swiss-Prot protein existence level 1. Binding protein with a strong affinity to the bleomycin family of antibiotics. Binds to CL990; an antimitotic-antibiotic compound. From Klebsiella pneumoniae.
   7702..7823    +  polyA_signal   SV40 poly(A) signal: SV40 polyadenylation signal
   7896..7912    -  protein_bind   lac operator: The lac repressor binds to the lac operator to inhibit transcription in E. coli. This inhibition can be relieved by adding lactose or isopropyl-β-D-thiogalactopyranoside (IPTG). lac repressor encoded by lacI
   7920..7950    -  promoter       lac promoter: promoter for the E. coli lac operon
   7965..7986    -  protein_bind   CAP binding site: CAP binding activates transcription in the presence of cAMP. E. coli catabolite activator protein
   7999..8091    -  CDS            lacI (fragment): lac repressor; lacI; The lac repressor binds to the lac operator to inhibit transcription in E. coli. This inhibition can be relieved by adding lactose or isopropyl-β-D-thiogalactopyranoside (IPTG).
   8274..8862    -  rep_origin     ori: high-copy-number ColE1/pMB1/pBR322/pUC origin of replication
   9033..9893    -  CDS            AmpR: β-lactamase; bla; confers resistance to ampicillin, carbenicillin, and related antibiotics
   9894..9998    -  promoter       AmpR promoter: bla
  10057..10109   -  misc_feature   bom (fragment): basis of mobility region from pBR322
  10264..187     +  enhancer       CMV enhancer (across the origin): human cytomegalovirus immediate early enhancer
>Addgene plasmid #212995 | pBOBI C-FLAG PHGDH | addgene full sequence | sequence record 424317 | Addgene NGS Result
TCAATGGGTGGAGTATTTACGGTAAACTGCCCACTTGGCAGTACATCAAGTGTATCATATGCCAAGTACG
CCCCCTATTGACGTCAATGACGGTAAATGGCCCGCCTGGCATTATGCCCAGTACATGACCTTATGGGACT
TTCCTACTTGGCAGTACATCTACGTATTAGTCATCGCTATTACCATGGTGATGCGGTTTTGGCAGTACAT
CAATGGGCGTGGATAGCGGTTTGACTCACGGGGATTTCCAAGTCTCCACCCCATTGACGTCAATGGGAGT
TTGTTTTGGCACCAAAATCAACGGGACTTTCCAAAATGTCGTAACAACTCCGCCCCATTGACGCAAATGG
GCGGTAGGCGTGTACGGTGGGAGGTCTATATAAGCAGCGCGTTTTGCCTGTACTGGGTCTCTCTGGTTAG
ACCAGATCTGAGCCTGGGAGCTCTCTGGCTAACTAGGGAACCCACTGCTTAAGCCTCAATAAAGCTTGCC
TTGAGTGCTTCAAGTAGTGTGTGCCCGTCTGTTGTGTGACTCTGGTAACTAGAGATCCCTCAGACCCTTT
TAGTCAGTGTGGAAAATCTCTAGCAGTGGCGCCCGAACAGGGACTTGAAAGCGAAAGGGAAACCAGAGGA
GCTCTCTCGACGCAGGACTCGGCTTGCTGAAGCGCGCACGGCAAGAGGCGAGGGGCGGCGACTGGTGAGT
ACGCCAAAAATTTTGACTAGCGGAGGCTAGAAGGAGAGAGATGGGTGCGAGAGCGTCAGTATTAAGCGGG
GGAGAATTAGATCGCGATGGGAAAAAATTCGGTTAAGGCCAGGGGGAAAGAAAAAATATAAATTAAAACA
TATAGTATGGGCAAGCAGGGAGCTAGAACGATTCGCAGTTAATCCTGGCCTGTTAGAAACATCAGAAGGC
TGTAGACAAATACTGGGACAGCTACAACCATCCCTTCAGACAGGATCAGAAGAACTTAGATCATTATATA
ATACAGTAGCAACCCTCTATTGTGTGCATCAAAGGATAGAGATAAAAGACACCAAGGAAGCTTTAGACAA
GATAGAGGAAGAGCAAAACAAAAGTAAGACCACCGCACAGCAAGCGGCCGCTGATCTTCAGACCTGGAGG
AGGAGATATGAGGGACAATTGGAGAAGTGAATTATATAAATATAAAGTAGTAAAAATTGAACCATTAGGA
GTAGCACCCACCAAGGCAAAGAGAAGAGTGGTGCAGAGAGAAAAAAGAGCAGTGGGAATAGGAGCTTTGT
TCCTTGGGTTCTTGGGAGCAGCAGGAAGCACTATGGGCGCAGCGTCAATGACGCTGACGGTACAGGCCAG
ACAATTATTGTCTGGTATAGTGCAGCAGCAGAACAATTTGCTGAGGGCTATTGAGGCGCAACAGCATCTG
TTGCAACTCACAGTCTGGGGCATCAAGCAGCTCCAGGCAAGAATCCTGGCTGTGGAAAGATACCTAAAGG
ATCAACAGCTCCTGGGGATTTGGGGTTGCTCTGGAAAACTCATTTGCACCACTGCTGTGCCTTGGAATGC
TAGTTGGAGTAATAAATCTCTGGAACAGATTTGGAATCACACGACCTGGATGGAGTGGGACAGAGAAATT
AACAATTACACAAGCTTAATACACTCCTTAATTGAAGAATCGCAAAACCAGCAAGAAAAGAATGAACAAG
AATTATTGGAATTAGATAAATGGGCAAGTTTGTGGAATTGGTTTAACATAACAAATTGGCTGTGGTATAT
AAAATTATTCATAATGATAGTAGGAGGCTTGGTAGGTTTAAGAATAGTTTTTGCTGTACTTTCTATAGTG
AATAGAGTTAGGCAGGGATATTCACCATTATCGTTTCAGACCCACCTCCCAACCCCGAGGGGACCCGACA
GGCCCGAAGGAATAGAAGAAGAAGGTGGAGAGAGAGACAGAGACAGATCCATTCGATTAGTGAACGGATC
AACTTTTAAAAGAAAAGGGGGGATTGGGGGGTACAGTGCAGGGGAAAGAATAGTAGACATAATAGCAACA
GACATACAAACTAAAGAATTACAAAAACAAATTACAAAATTCAAAATTTTATCGATAAGCTTGGGAGTTC
CGCGTTACATAACTTACGGTAAATGGCCCGCCTGGCTGACCGCCCAACGACCCCCGCCCATTGACGTCAA
TAATGACGTATGTTCCCATAGTAACGCCAATAGGGACTTTCCATTGACGTCAATGGGTGGAGTATTTACG
GTAAACTGCCCACTTGGCAGTACATCAAGTGTATCATATGCCAAGTACGCCCCCTATTGACGTCAATGAC
GGTAAATGGCCCGCCTGGCATTATGCCCAGTACATGACCTTATGGGACTTTCCTACTTGGCAGTACATCT
ACGTATTAGTCATCGCTATTACCATGGTGATGCGGTTTTGGCAGTACATCAATGGGCGTGGATAGCGGTT
TGACTCACGGGGATTTCCAAGTCTCCACCCCATTGACGTCAATGGGAGTTTGTTTTGGCACCAAAATCAA
CGGGACTTTCCAAAATGTCGTAACAACTCCGCCCCATTGACGCAAATGGGCGGTAGGCGTGTACGGTGGG
AGGTCTATATAAGCAGAGCTCGTTTAGTGAACCGTCAGATCGCCTGGAGACGCCATCCACGCTGTTTTGA
CCTCCATAGAAGACACCGACTGAGCTCCTTAAGGTTAACTCTAGAGAATTCGGATCCATGGCTTTTGCAA
ATCTGCGGAAAGTGCTCATCAGTGACAGCCTGGACCCTTGCTGCCGGAAGATCTTGCAAGATGGAGGGCT
GCAGGTGGTGGAAAAGCAGAACCTTAGCAAAGAGGAGCTGATAGCGGAGCTGCAGGACTGTGAAGGCCTT
ATTGTTCGCTCTGCCACCAAGGTGACCGCTGATGTCATCAACGCAGCTGAGAAACTCCAGGTGGTGGGCA
GGGCTGGCACAGGTGTGGACAATGTGGATCTGGAGGCCGCAACAAGGAAGGGCATCTTGGTTATGAACAC
CCCCAATGGGAACAGCCTCAGTGCCGCAGAACTCACTTGTGGAATGATCATGTGCCTGGCCAGGCAGATT
CCCCAGGCGACGGCTTCGATGAAGGACGGCAAATGGGAGCGGAAGAAGTTCATGGGAACAGAGCTGAATG
GAAAGACCCTGGGAATTCTTGGCCTGGGCAGGATTGGGAGAGAGGTAGCTACCCGGATGCAGTCCTTTGG
GATGAAGACTATAGGGTATGACCCCATCATTTCCCCAGAGGTCTCGGCCTCCTTTGGTGTTCAGCAGCTG
CCCCTGGAGGAGATCTGGCCTCTCTGTGATTTCATCACTGTGCACACTCCTCTCCTGCCCTCCACGACAG
GCTTGCTGAATGACAACACCTTTGCCCAGTGCAAGAAGGGGGTGCGTGTGGTGAACTGTGCCCGTGGAGG
GATCGTGGACGAAGGCGCCCTGCTCCGGGCCCTGCAGTCTGGCCAGTGTGCCGGGGCTGCACTGGACGTG
TTTACGGAAGAGCCGCCACGGGACCGGGCCTTGGTGGACCATGAGAATGTCATCAGCTGTCCCCACCTGG
GTGCCAGCACCAAGGAGGCTCAGAGCCGCTGTGGGGAGGAAATTGCTGTTCAGTTCGTGGACATGGTGAA
GGGGAAATCTCTCACGGGGGTTGTGAATGCCCAGGCCCTTACCAGTGCCTTCTCTCCACACACCAAGCCT
TGGATTGGTCTGGCAGAAGCTCTGGGGACACTGATGCGAGCCTGGGCTGGGTCCCCCAAAGGGACCATCC
AGGTGATAACACAGGGAACATCCCTGAAGAATGCTGGGAACTGCCTAAGCCCCGCAGTCATTGTCGGCCT
CCTGAAAGAGGCTTCCAAGCAGGCGGATGTGAACTTGGTGAACGCTAAGCTGCTGGTGAAAGAGGCTGGC
CTCAATGTCACCACCTCCCACAGCCCTGCTGCACCAGGGGAGCAAGGCTTCGGGGAATGCCTCCTGGCCG
TGGCCCTGGCAGGCGCCCCTTACCAGGCTGTGGGCTTGGTCCAAGGCACTACACCTGTACTGCAGGGGCT
CAATGGAGCTGTCTTCAGGCCAGAAGTGCCTCTCCGCAGGGACCTGCCCCTGCTCCTATTCCGGACTCAG
ACCTCTGACCCTGCAATGCTGCCTACCATGATTGGCCTCCTGGCAGAGGCAGGCGTGCGGCTGCTGTCCT
ACCAGACTTCACTGGTGTCAGATGGGGAGACCTGGCACGTCATGGGCATCTCCTCCTTGCTGCCCAGCCT
GGAAGCGTGGAAGCAGCATGTGACTGAAGCCTTCCAGTTCCACTTCCTCGAGCCATGGAAGCTTATGGAC
TACAAAGACGATGACGACAAGGATATCTAACTGACTGAACCGGTGGTACCGAGGAATTAATTCGCTGTCT
GCGAGGGCCAGCTGTTGGGGTGAGTACTCCCTCTCAAAAGCGGGCATGACTTCTGCGCTAAGATTGTCAG
TTTCCAAAAACGAGGAGGATTTGATATTCACCTGGCCCGCGGTGATGCCTTTGAGGGTGGCCGCGTCCAT
CTGGTCAGAAAAGACAATCTTTTTGTTGTCAAGCTTGAGGTGTGGCAGGCTTGAGATCTGGCCATACACT
TGAGTGACAATGACATCCACTTTGCCTTTCTCTCCACAGGTGTCCACTCCCAGGTCCAACTGCAGGTCGA
GCATGCATCTAGGGCGGCCAATTCCGCCGATCCTGGAAAAACATGGAGCAATCACAAGTAGCAATACAGC
AGCTACCAATGCTGATTGTGCCTGGCTAGAAGCACAAGAGGAGGAGGAGGTGGGTTTTCCAGTCACACCT
CAGACAATCAACCTCTGGATTACAAAATTTGTGAAAGATTGACTGGTATTCTTAACTATGTTGCTCCTTT
TACGCTATGTGGATACGCTGCTTTAATGCCTTTGTATCATGCTATTGCTTCCCGTATGGCTTTCATTTTC
TCCTCCTTGTATAAATCCTGGTTGCTGTCTCTTTATGAGGAGTTGTGGCCCGTTGTCAGGCAACGTGGCG
TGGTGTGCACTGTGTTTGCTGACGCAACCCCCACTGGTTGGGGCATTGCCACCACCTGTCAGCTCCTTTC
CGGGACTTTCGCTTTCCCCCTCCCTATTGCCACGGCGGAACTCATCGCCGCCTGCCTTGCCCGCTGCTGG
ACAGGGGCTCGGCTGTTGGGCACTGACAATTCCGTGGTGTTGTCGGGGAAGCTGACGTCCTTTCCATGGC
TGCTCGCCTGTGTTGCCACCTGGATTCTGCGCGGGACGTCCTTCTGCTACGTCCCTTCGGCCCTCAATCC
AGCGGACCTTCCTTCCCGCGGCCTGCTGCCGGCTCTGCGGCCTCTTCCGCGTCTTCGCCTTCGCCCTCAG
ACGAGTCGGATCTCCCTTTGGGCCGCCTCCCCGCCTGGAATTCGAGCTCGGTACCTTTAAGACCAATGAC
TTACAAGGCAGCTGTAGATCTTAGCCACTTTTTAAAAGAAAAGGGGGGACTGGAAGGGCTAATTCACTCC
CAACGAAGACAAGATATCCTTGATCTGTGGATCTACCACACACAAGGCTACTTCCCTGATTGGCAGAACT
ACACACCAGGGCCAGGGATCAGATATCCACTGACCTTTGGATGGTGCTACAAGCTAGTACCAGTTGAGCA
AGAGAAGGTAGAAGAAGCCAATGAAGGAGAGAACACCCGCTTGTTACACCCTGTGAGCCTGCATGGGATG
GATGACCCGGAGAGAGAAGTATTAGAGTGGAGGTTTGACAGCCGCCTAGCATTTCATCACATGGCCCGAG
AGCTGCATCCGGACTGTACTGGGTCTCTCTGGTTAGACCAGATCTGAGCCTGGGAGCTCTCTGGCTAACT
AGGGAACCCACTGCTTAAGCCTCAATAAAGCTTGCCTTGAGTGCTTCAAGTAGTGTGTGCCCGTCTGTTG
TGTGACTCTGGTAACTAGAGATCCCTCAGACCCTTTTAGTCAGTGTGGAAAATCTCTAGCAGGGCCGCTT
TAAACCCGCTGATCAGCCTCGACTGTGCCTTCTAGTTGCCAGCCATCTGTTGTTTGCCCCTCCCCCGTGC
CTTCCTTGACCCTGGAAGGTGCCACTCCCACTGTCCTTTCCTAATAAAATGAGGAAATTGCATCGCATTG
TCTGAGTAGGTGTCATTCTATTCTGGGGGGTGGGGTGGGGCAGGACAGCAAGGGGGAGGATTGGGAAGAC
AATAGCAGGCATGCTGGGGATGCGGTGGGCTCTATGGCTTCTGAGGCGGAAAGAACCAGCTGGGGCTCTA
GGGGGTATCCCC
[124 nt withheld, positions 6313-6436]
C
[91 nt withheld, positions 6438-6528]
A
[49 nt withheld, positions 6530-6578]
CCTTTGACGTTGGAGTCCACGTTCTTT
[37 nt withheld, positions 6606-6642]
ACCCTATCTCGGTCTATTCTTTTGATTTATAAGGGATTTTGCCGATTTCGGCCTATTGGTTAAAAAATGA
GCTGATTTAACAAAAATTTAACGCGAATTAATTCTGTGGAATGTGTGTCAGTTAGGGTGTGGAAAGTCCC
CAGGCTCCCCAGCAGGCAGAAGTATGCAAAGCATGCATCTCAATTAGTCAGCAACCAGGTGTGGAAAGTC
CCCAGGCTCCCCAGCAGGCAGAAGTATGCAAAGCATGCATCTCAATTAGTCAGCAACCATAGTCCCGCCC
CTAACTCCGCCCATCCCGCCCCTAACTCCGCCCAGTTCCGCCCATTCTCCGCCCCATGGCTGACTAATTT
TTTTTATTTATGCAGAGGCCGAGGCCGCCTCTGCCTCTGAGCTATTCCAGAAGTAGTGAGGAGGCTTTTT
TGGAGGCCTAGGCTTTTGCAAAAAGCTCCCGGGAGCTTGTATATCCATTTTCGGATCTGATCAGCACGTG
TTGACAATTAATCATCGGCATAGTATATCGGCATAGTATAATACGACAAGGTGAGGAACTAAACCATGGC
CAAGTTGACCAGTGCCGTTCCGGTGCTCACCGCGCGCGACGTCGCCGGAGCGGTCGAGTTCTGGACCGAC
CGGCTCGGGTTCTCCCGGGACTTCGTGGAGGACGACTTCGCCGGTGTGGTCCGGGACGACGTGACCCTGT
TCATCAGCGCGGTCCAGGACCAGGTGGTGCCGGACAACACCCTGGCCTGGGTGTGGGTGCGCGGCCTGGA
CGAGCTGTACGCCGAGTGGTCGGAGGTCGTGTCCACGAACTTCCGGGACGCCTCCGGGCCGGCCATGACC
GAGATCGGCGAGCAGCCGTGGGGGCGGGAGTTCGCCCTGCGCGACCCGGCCGGCAACTGCGTGCACTTCG
TGGCCGAGGAGCAGGACTGACACGTGCTACGAGATTTCGATTCCACCGCCGCCTTCTATGAAAGGTTGGG
CTTCGGAATCGTTTTCCGGGACGCCGGCTGGATGATCCTCCAGCGCGGGGATCTCATGCTGGAGTTCTTC
GCCCACCCCAACTTGTTTATTGCAGCTTATAATGGTTACAAATAAAGCAATAGCATCACAAATTTCACAA
ATAAAGCATTTTTTTCACTGCATTCTAGTTGTGGTTTGTCCAAACTCATCAATGTATCTTATCATGTCTG
TATACCGTCGACCTCTAGCTAGAGCTTGGCGTAATCATGGTCATAGCTGTTTCCTGTGTGAAATTGTTAT
CCGCTCACAATTCCACACAACATACGAGCCGGAAGCATAAAGTGTAAAGCCTGGGGTGCCTAATGAGTGA
GCTAACTCACATTAATTGCGTTGCGCTCACTGCCCGCTTTCCAGTCGGGAAACCTGTCGTGCCAGCTGCA
TTAATGAATCGGCCAACGCGCGGGGAGAGGCGGTTTGCGTATTGGGCGCTCTTCCGCTTCCTCGCTCACT
GACTCGCTGCGCTCGGTCGTTCGGCTGCGGCGAGCGGTATCAGCTCACTCAAAGGCGGTAATACGGTTAT
CCACAGAATCAGGGGATAACGCAGGAAAGAACATGTGAGCAAAAGGCCAGCAAAAGGCCAGGAACCGTAA
AAAGGCCGCGTTGCTGGCGTTTTTCCATAGGCTCCGCCCCCCTGACGAGCATCACAAAAATCGACGCTCA
AGTCAGAGGTGGCGAAACCCGACAGGACTATAAAGATACCAGGCGTTTCCCCCTGGAAGCTCCCTCGTGC
GCTCTCCTGTTCCGACCCTGCCGCTTACCGGATACCTGTCCGCCTTTCTCCCTTCGGGAAGCGTGGCGCT
TTCTCATAGCTCACGCTGTAGGTATCTCAGTTCGGTGTAGGTCGTTCGCTCCAAGCTGGGCTGTGTGCAC
GAACCCCCCGTTCAGCCCGACCGCTGCGCCTTATCCGGTAACTATCGTCTTGAGTCCAACCCGGTAAGAC
ACGACTTATCGCCACTGGCAGCAGCCACTGGTAACAGGATTAGCAGAGCGAGGTATGTAGGCGGTGCTAC
AGAGTTCTTGAAGTGGTGGCCTAACTACGGCTACACTAGAAGAACAGTATTTGGTATCTGCGCTCTGCTG
AAGCCAGTTACCTTCGGAAAAAGAGTTGGTAGCTCTTGATCCGGCAAACAAACCACCGCTGGTAGCGGTG
GTTTTTTTGTTTGCAAGCAGCAGATTACGCGCAGAAAAAAAGGATCTCAAGAAGATCCTTTGATCTTTTC
TACGGGGTCTGACGCTCAGTGGAACGAAAACTCACGTTAAGGGATTTTGGTCATGAGATTATCAAAAAGG
ATCTTCACCTAGATCCTTTTAAATTAAAAATGAAGTTTTAAATCAATCTAAAGTATATATGAGTAAACTT
GGTCTGACAGTTACCAATGCTTAATCAGTGAGGCACCTATCTCAGCGATCTGTCTATTTCGTTCATCCAT
AGTTGCCTGACTCCCCGTCGTGTAGATAACTACGATACGGGAGGGCTTACCATCTGGCCCCAGTGCTGCA
ATGATACCGCGAGACCCACGCTCACCGGCTCCAGATTTATCAGCAATAAACCAGCCAGCCGGAAGGGCCG
AGCGCAGAAGTGGTCCTGCAACTTTATCCGCCTCCATCCAGTCTATTAATTGTTGCCGGGAAGCTAGAGT
AAGTAGTTCGCCAGTTAATAGTTTGCGCAACGTTGTTGCCATTGCTACAGGCATCGTGGTGTCACGCTCG
TCGTTTGGTATGGCTTCATTCAGCTCCGGTTCCCAACGATCAAGGCGAGTTACATGATCCCCCATGTTGT
GCAAAAAAGCGGTTAGCTCCTTCGGTCCTCCGATCGTTGTCAGAAGTAAGTTGGCCGCAGTGTTATCACT
CATGGTTATGGCAGCACTGCATAATTCTCTTACTGTCATGCCATCCGTAAGATGCTTTTCTGTGACTGGT
GAGTACTCAACCAAGTCATTCTGAGAATAGTGTATGCGGCGACCGAGTTGCTCTTGCCCGGCGTCAATAC
GGGATAATACCGCGCCACATAGCAGAACTTTAAAAGTGCTCATCATTGGAAAACGTTCTTCGGGGCGAAA
ACTCTCAAGGATCTTACCGCTGTTGAGATCCAGTTCGATGTAACCCACTCGTGCACCCAACTGATCTTCA
GCATCTTTTACTTTCACCAGCGTTTCTGGGTGAGCAAAAACAGGAAGGCAAAATGCCGCAAAAAAGGGAA
TAAGGGCGACACGGAAATGTTGAATACTCATACTCTTCCTTTTTCAATATTATTGAAGCATTTATCAGGG
TTATTGTCTCATGAGCGGATACATATTTGAATGTATTTAGAAAAATAAACAAATAGGGGTTCCGCGCACA
TTTCCCCGAAAAGTGCCACCTGACGTCGACGGATCGGGAGATCTCCCGATCCCCTATGGTGCACTCTCAG
TACAATCTGCTCTGATGCCGCATAGTTAAGCCAGTATCTGCTCCCTGCTTGTGTGTTGGAGGTCGCTGAG
TAGTGCGCGAGCAAAATTTAAGCTACAACAAGGCAAGGCTTGACCGACAATTGCATGAAGAATCTGCTTA
GGGTTAGGCGTTTTGCGCTGCTTCGCGATGTACGGGCCAGATATACGCGTTGACATTGATTATTGACTAG
TTATTAATAGTAATCAATTACGGGGTCATTAGTTCATAGCCCATATATGGAGTTCCGCGTTACATAACTT
ACGGTAAATGGCCCGCCTGGCTGACCGCCCAACGACCCCCGCCCATTGACGTCAATAATGACGTATGTTC
CCATAGTAACGCCAATAGGGACTTTCCATTGACG
