>Addgene plasmid #212995 | pBOBI C-FLAG PHGDH | depositor partial sequence | sequence record 415581 | PHGDH
ATGGCTTTTGCAAATCTGCGGAAAGTGCTCATCAGTGACAGCCTGGACCCTTGCTGCCGGAAGATCTTGC
AAGATGGAGGGCTGCAGGTGGTGGAAAAGCAGAACCTTAGCAAAGAGGAGCTGATAGCGGAGCTGCAGGA
CTGTGAAGGCCTTATTGTTCGCTCTGCCACCAAGGTGACCGCTGATGTCATCAACGCAGCTGAGAAACTC
CAGGTGGTGGGCAGGGCTGGCACAGGTGTGGACAATGTGGATCTGGAGGCCGCAACAAGGAAGGGCATCT
TGGTTATGAACACCCCCAATGGGAACAGCCTCAGTGCCGCAGAACTCACTTGTGGAATGATCATGTGCCT
GGCCAGGCAGATTCCCCAGGCGACGGCTTCGATGAAGGACGGCAAATGGGAGCGGAAGAAGTTCATGGGA
ACAGAGCTGAATGGAAAGACCCTGGGAATTCTTGGCCTGGGCAGGATTGGGAGAGAGGTAGCTACCCGGA
TGCAGTCCTTTGGGATGAAGACTATAGGGTATGACCCCATCATTTCCCCAGAGGTCTCGGCCTCCTTTGG
TGTTCAGCAGCTGCCCCTGGAGGAGATCTGGCCTCTCTGTGATTTCATCACTGTGCACACTCCTCTCCTG
CCCTCCACGACAGGCTTGCTGAATGACAACACCTTTGCCCAGTGCAAGAAGGGGGTGCGTGTGGTGAACT
GTGCCCGTGGAGGGATCGTGGACGAAGGCGCCCTGCTCCGGGCCCTGCAGTCTGGCCAGTGTGCCGGGGC
TGCACTGGACGTGTTTACGGAAGAGCCGCCACGGGACCGGGCCTTGGTGGACCATGAGAATGTCATCAGC
TGTCCCCACCTGGGTGCCAGCACCAAGGAGGCTCAGAGCCGCTGTGGGGAGGAAATTGCTGTTCAGTTCG
TGGACATGGTGAAGGGGAAATCTCTCACGGGGGTTGTGAATGCCCAGGCCCTTACCAGTGCCTTCTCTCC
ACACACCAAGCCTTGGATTGGTCTGGCAGAAGCTCTGGGGACACTGATGCGAGCCTGGGCTGGGTCCCCC
AAAGGGACCATCCAGGTGATAACACAGGGAACATCCCTGAAGAATGCTGGGAACTGCCTAAGCCCCGCAG
TCATTGTCGGCCTCCTGAAAGAGGCTTCCAAGCAGGCGGATGTGAACTTGGTGAACGCTAAGCTGCTGGT
GAAAGAGGCTGGCCTCAATGTCACCACCTCCCACAGCCCTGCTGCACCAGGGGAGCAAGGCTTCGGGGAA
TGCCTCCTGGCCGTGGCCCTGGCAGGCGCCCCTTACCAGGCTGTGGGCTTGGTCCAAGGCACTACACCTG
TACTGCAGGGGCTCAATGGAGCTGTCTTCAGGCCAGAAGTGCCTCTCCGCAGGGACCTGCCCCTGCTCCT
ATTCCGGACTCAGACCTCTGACCCTGCAATGCTGCCTACCATGATTGGCCTCCTGGCAGAGGCAGGCGTG
CGGCTGCTGTCCTACCAGACTTCACTGGTGTCAGATGGGGAGACCTGGCACGTCATGGGCATCTCCTCCT
TGCTGCCCAGCCTGGAAGCGTGGAAGCAGCATGTGACTGAAGCCTTCCAGTTCCACTTC
